>Addgene plasmid #129769 | KIF3A560GFP | addgene full sequence | sequence record 263530 | Addgene NGS Result
TATACATAATGCCGATCAATAAGTCGGAGAAGCCGGAAAGCTGCGATAATGTGAAGGTGGTGGTTAGGTG
CCGGCCTCTCAATGAGAGAGAGAAGTCAATGTGCTATAGACAGGCCGTCAGCGTGGATGAAATGAGGGGA
ACTATCACCGTCCATAAGACCGATTCCTCCAACGAACCTCCAAAGACATTTACTTTCGATACTGTTTTTG
GACCAGAAAGTAAACAACTTGATGTGTATAACTTAACTGCAAGACCAATTATTGATTCTGTTCTGGAAGG
CTACAATGGGACCATCTTTGCATATGGACAGACCGGAACAGGCAAGACTTTCACCATGGAAGGCGTTCGA
GCAGTACCGGGGCTCAGAGGGGTCATCCCCAACTCATTTGCTCACATATTTGGTCACATCGCAAAAGCAG
AGGGCGACACAAGGTTTTTGGTTCGAGTGTCATACTTGGAGATATATAATGAAGAAGTTCGAGACCTTTT
GGGTAAAGATCAGACCCAGAGGTTAGAGGTTAAAGAAAGGCCTGATGTGGGAGTATATATCAAAGACTTA
TCAGCATATGTAGTCAACAACGCTGACGACATGGATAGAATCATGACTCTAGGCCACAAAAACCGTTCTG
TCGGTGCGACTAATATGAACGAGCACAGCTCCCGATCCCACGCCATCTTTACAATTACTATAGAGTGCAG
TGAGAAAGGCGTGGACGGGAACATGCACGTCAGGATGGGCAAGCTCCACCTTGTGGATCTGGCTGGGTCA
GAAAGACAAGCAAAAACTGGAGCCACAGGACAGCGCCTCAAGGAAGCTACCAAAATCAACCTTTCATTGT
CTACCCTGGGCAACGTTATTTCTGCCTTGGTGGATGGAAAAAGCACTCACGTGCCGTATCGGAACTCCAA
ACTGACCCGTCTCCTGCAGGACTCCTTAGGAGGGAACTCAAAAACCATGATGTGTGCAAATATTGGGCCA
GCAGATTATAATTATGATGAAACTATCAGCACCTTGCGGTATGCCAACCGCGCCAAGAACATTAAAAACA
AAGCGAGAATCAATGAGGACCCAAAGGATGCGCTAGCCGAGGAATGGAAGCGACGCTATGAAAAGGAGAA
GGAAAAGAACGCCCGACTAAAGGGTAAGGTGGAGAAGCTTGAGATCGAGCTTGCGCGCTGGAGAGCGGGT
GAAACTGTTAAGGCGGAGGAGCAAATCAACATGGAGGATCTCATGGAGGCAAGCACGCCCAACCTGGAAG
TGGAGGCAGCACAGACGGCGGCGGCCGAGGCCGCTTTGGCCGCCCAGCGAACGGCTCTCGCCAATATGTC
CGCATCGGTTGCCGTGAACGAGCAGGCCAGGCTGGCTACAGAGTGCGAGCGTCTCTACCAGCAGCTGGAC
GACAAGGATGAGGAGATCAATCAGCAGAGCCAGTACGCCGAGCAGCTCAAGGAGCAGGTGATGGAGCAGG
AGGAACTCATCGCTAACGCTCGGCGTGAGTATGAGACTTTGCAGTCGGAGATGGCGCGAATTCAACAGGA
GAACGAGTCCGCCAAGGAAGAGGTTAAGGAGGTGCTCCAAGCTCTCGAAGAGCTGACTGTAAACTACGAC
CAGAAATCCCAGGAGATCGATAACAAGAACAAGGATATCGATGCCCTCAACGAGGAGCTGCAGCAGAAGC
AGTCTGTGTTCAACGCCGCCTCCACAGAGCTACAGCAGCTCAAGATGCTTGTTCCGCGTGGGCCCGTGCA
CCGCCTAGGGGATCCACCGGTCGCCACCATGGTGAGCAAGGGCGAGGAGCTGTTCACCGGGGTGGTGCCC
ATCCTGGTCGAGCTGGACGGCGACGTAAACGGCCACAAGTTCAGCGTGTCCGGCGAGGGCGAGGGCGATG
CCACCTACGGCAAGCTGACCCTGAAGTTCATCTGCACCACCGGCAAGCTGCCCGTGCCCTGGCCCACCCT
CGTGACCACCCTGACCTACGGCGTGCAGTGCTTCAGCCGCTACCCCGACCACATGAAGCAGCACGACTTC
TTCAAGTCCGCCATGCCCGAAGGCTACGTCCAGGAGCGCACCATCTTCTTCAAGGACGACGGCAACTACA
AGACCCGCGCCGAGGTGAAGTTCGAGGGCGACACCCTGGTGAACCGCATCGAGCTGAAGGGCATCGACTT
CAAGGAGGACGGCAACATCCTGGGGCACAAGCTGGAGTACAACTACAACAGCCACAACGTCTATATCATG
GCCGACAAGCAGAAGAACGGCATCAAGGTGAACTTCAAGATCCGCCACAACATCGAGGACGGCAGCGTGC
AGCTCGCCGACCACTACCAGCAGAACACCCCCATCGGCGACGGCCCCGTGCTGCTGCCCGACAACCACTA
CCTGAGCACCCAGTCCGCCCTGAGCAAAGACCCCAACGAGAAGCGCGATCACATGGTCCTGCTGGAGTTC
GTGACCGCCGCCGGGATCACTCTCGGCATGGACGAGCTGTACAAGCTCGAGAGCCATCATCATCATCATC
ACTAAGCGGCCGCACTCGATCGAGCACCACCACCACCACCACTGAGATCCGGCTGCTAACAAAGCCCGAA
AGGAAGCTGAGTTGGCTGCTGCCACCGCTGAGCAATAACTAGCATAACCCCTTGGGGCCTCTAAACGGGT
CTTGAGGGGTTTTTTGCTGAAAGGAGGAACTATATCCGGATTGGCGAATGGG
[124 nt withheld, positions 2713-2836]
C
[91 nt withheld, positions 2838-2928]
A
[49 nt withheld, positions 2930-2978]
CCTTTGACGTTGGAGTCCACGTTCTTT
[37 nt withheld, positions 3006-3042]
ACCCTATCTCGGTCTATTCTTTTGATTTATAAGGGATTTTGCCGATTTCGGCCTATTGGTTAAAAAATGA
GCTGATTTAACAAAAATTTAACGCGAATTTTAACAAAATATTAACGCTTACAATTTAGGTGGCACTTTTC
GGGGAAATGTGCGCGGAACCCCTATTTGTTTATTTTTCTAAATACATTCAAATATGTATCCGCTCATGAG
ACAATAACCCTGATAAATGCTTCAATAATATTGAAAAAGGAAGAGTATGAGTATTCAACATTTCCGTGTC
GCCCTTATTCCCTTTTTTGCGGCATTTTGCCTTCCTGTTTTTGCTCACCCAGAAACGCTGGTGAAAGTAA
AAGATGCTGAAGATCAGTTGGGTGCACGAGTGGGTTACATCGAACTGGATCTCAACAGCGGTAAGATCCT
TGAGAGTTTTCGCCCCGAAGAACGTTTTCCAATGATGAGCACTTTTAAAGTTCTGCTATGTGGCGCGGTA
TTATCCCGTATTGACGCCGGGCAAGAGCAACTCGGTCGCCGCATACACTATTCTCAGAATGACTTGGTTG
AGTACTCACCAGTCACAGAAAAGCATCTTACGGATGGCATGACAGTAAGAGAATTATGCAGTGCTGCCAT
AACCATGAGTGATAACACTGCGGCCAACTTACTTCTGACAACGATCGGAGGACCGAAGGAGCTAACCGCT
TTTTTGCACAACATGGGGGATCATGTAACTCGCCTTGATCGTTGGGAACCGGAGCTGAATGAAGCCATAC
CAAACGACGAGCGTGACACCACGATGCCTGCAGCAATGGCAACAACGTTGCGCAAACTATTAACTGGCGA
ACTACTTACTCTAGCTTCCCGGCAACAATTAATAGACTGGATGGAGGCGGATAAAGTTGCAGGACCACTT
CTGCGCTCGGCCCTTCCGGCTGGCTGGTTTATTGCTGATAAATCTGGAGCCGGTGAGCGTGGGTCTCGCG
GTATCATTGCAGCACTGGGGCCAGATGGTAAGCCCTCCCGTATCGTAGTTATCTACACGACGGGGAGTCA
GGCAACTATGGATGAACGAAATAGACAGATCGCTGAGATAGGTGCCTCACTGATTAAGCATTGGTAACTG
TCAGACCAAGTTTACTCATATATACTTTAGATTGATTTAAAACTTCATTTTTAATTTAAAAGGATCTAGG
TGAAGATCCTTTTTGATAATCTCATGACCAAAATCCCTTAACGTGAGTTTTCGTTCCACTGAGCGTCAGA
CCCCGTAGAAAAGATCAAAGGATCTTCTTGAGATCCTTTTTTTCTGCGCGTAATCTGCTGCTTGCAAACA
AAAAAACCACCGCTACCAGCGGTGGTTTGTTTGCCGGATCAAGAGCTACCAACTCTTTTTCCGAAGGTAA
CTGGCTTCAGCAGAGCGCAGATACCAAATACTGTCCTTCTAGTGTAGCCGTAGTTAGGCCACCACTTCAA
GAACTCTGTAGCACCGCCTACATACCTCGCTCTGCTAATCCTGTTACCAGTGGCTGCTGCCAGTGGCGAT
AAGTCGTGTCTTACCGGGTTGGACTCAAGACGATAGTTACCGGATAAGGCGCAGCGGTCGGGCTGAACGG
GGGGTTCGTGCACACAGCCCAGCTTGGAGCGAACGACCTACACCGAACTGAGATACCTACAGCGTGAGCT
ATGAGAAAGCGCCACGCTTCCCGAAGGGAGAAAGGCGGACAGGTATCCGGTAAGCGGCAGGGTCGGAACA
GGAGAGCGCACGAGGGAGCTTCCAGGGGGAAACGCCTGGTATCTTTATAGTCCTGTCGGGTTTCGCCACC
TCTGACTTGAGCGTCGATTTTTGTGATGCTCGTCAGGGGGGCGGAGCCTATGGAAAAACGCCAGCAACGC
GGCCTTTTTACGGTTCCTGGCCTTTTGCTGGCCTTTTGCTCACATGTTCTTTCCTGCGTTATCCCCTGAT
TCTGTGGATAACCGTATTACCGCCTTTGAGTGAGCTGATACCGCTCGCCGCAGCCGAACGACCGAGCGCA
GCGAGTCAGTGAGCGAGGAAGCGGAAGAGCGCCTGATGCGGTATTTTCTCCTTACGCATCTGTGCGGTAT
TTCACACCGCAATGGTGCACTCTCAGTACAATCTGCTCTGATGCCGCATAGTTAAGCCAGTATACACTCC
GCTATCGCTACGTGACTGGGTCATGGCTGCGCCCCGACACCCGCCAACACCCGCTGACGCGCCCTGACGG
GCTTGTCTGCTCCCGGCATCCGCTTACAGACAAGCTGTGACCGTCTCCGGGAGCTGCATGTGTCAGAGGT
TTTCACCGTCATCACCGAAACGCGCGAGGCAGCTGCGGTAAAGCTCATCAGCGTGGTCGTGAAGCGATTC
ACAGATGTCTGCCTGTTCATCCGCGTCCAGCTCGTTGAGTTTCTCCAGAAGCGTTAATGTCTGGCTTCTG
ATAAAGCGGGCCATGTTAAGGGCGGTTTTTTCCTGTTTGGTCACTGATGCCTCCGTGTAAGGGGGATTTC
TGTTCATGGGGGTAATGATACCGATGAAACGAGAGAGGATGCTCACGATACGGGTTACTGATGATGAACA
TGCCCGGTTACTGGAACGTTGTGAGGGTAAACAACTGGCGGTATGGATGCGGCGGGACCAGAGAAAAATC
ACTCAGGGTCAATGCCAGCGCTTCGTTAATACAGATGTAGGTGTTCCACAGGGTAGCCAGCAGCATCCTG
CGATGCAGATCCGGAACATAATGGTGCAGGGCGCTGACTTCCGCGTTTCCAGACTTTACGAAACACGGAA
ACCGAAGACCATTCATGTTGTTGCTCAGGTCGCAGACGTTTTGCAGCAGCAGTCGCTTCACGTTCGCTCG
CGTATCGGTGATTCATTCTGCTAACCAGTAAGGCAACCCCGCCAGCCTAGCCGGGTCCTCAACGACAGGA
GCACGATCATGCGCACCCGTGGCCAGGACCCAACGCTGCCCGAGATCTCGATCCCGCGAAATTAATACGA
CTCACTATAGGGAGACCACAACGGTTTCCCTCTAGAAATAATTTTGTTTAACTTTAAGAAGGAGA
Features (pLannotate 1.2.2; 15 found; start..end, strand, type, name):
      9..1682    +  CDS            KIF3A (fragment): KIF3A_HUMAN - Also known as KIF3. Experimental evidence at protein level: Swiss-Prot protein existence level 1. Microtubule-based anterograde translocator for membranous organelles. Plus end-directed microtubule sliding activity in vitro. Plays a role in primary cilia formation. Plays a role in centriole cohesion and subdistal appendage organization and function. Regulates the formation of the subdistal appendage via recruitment of DCTN1 to the centriole. Also required for ciliary basal feet formation and microtubule anchoring to mother centriole. From Homo sapiens (Human).
   1779..2495    +  CDS            EGFP: EGFP is a basic (constitutively fluorescent) green fluorescent protein published in 1996, derived from Aequorea victoria. It is reported to be a rapidly-maturing weak dimer with moderate acid sensitivity.
   2505..2521    +  CDS            capTEV™ (fragment): composite tag for in vivo biotinylation, TEV protease cleavage, and 6xHis tagging
   2545..2562    +  CDS            9xHis (fragment): 9xHis affinity tag
   2572..2621    +  CDS            SET1 (fragment): solubility-enhancement tag derived from T7 phage gene 10B
   2629..2676    +  terminator     T7 terminator: transcription terminator for bacteriophage T7 RNA polymerase
   2713..3141    +  rep_origin     f1 ori (sequence partly withheld): f1 bacteriophage origin of replication; arrow indicates direction of (+) strand synthesis
   3194..3298    +  promoter       AmpR promoter: bla
   3299..4159    +  CDS            AmpR: β-lactamase; bla; confers resistance to ampicillin, carbenicillin, and related antibiotics
   4330..4918    +  rep_origin     ori: high-copy-number ColE1/pMB1/pBR322/pUC origin of replication
   5104..5243    -  misc_feature   bom: basis of mobility region from pBR322
   5345..5536    -  CDS            rop: Rop protein, which maintains plasmids at low copy number; rop
   5553..5933    +  CDS            YPB1_ECOLX: Protein predicted: Swiss-Prot protein existence level 4. From Escherichia coli.
   6045..6063    +  promoter       T7 promoter: promoter for bacteriophage T7 RNA polymerase
   6095..6117    +  RBS            RBS: efficient ribosome binding site from bacteriophage T7 gene 10 (Olins and Rangwala, 1989)
