[The description below was written by a language model from this plasmid's Addgene catalogue record and pLannotate feature annotations shown in this document.]
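Description:
KIF3A560GFP is a pET-based bacterial expression plasmid of about 6.1 kb that produces a chimeric, fluorescently tagged kinesin motor in E. coli. The backbone carries a ColE1/pBR322-type origin together with the rop gene and the bom region, consistent with its catalogue listing as low copy. It also has an f1 phage origin and a β-lactamase gene for ampicillin selection. Expression is driven by a T7 promoter followed by the T7 gene 10 ribosome binding site and ends at a T7 terminator, so the protein is made in strains that supply T7 RNA polymerase. The depositing lab uses BL21(DE3) for this purpose and DH5alpha for propagation. No lac operator or lacI gene appears in the feature table.

The open reading frame encodes the mouse kinesin-2 KIF3A motor head and neck linker, truncated at residue 359. This is fused to kinesin-1 sequence starting at Ala345, which contributes the neck-coil and coil-1 up to residue 560 and serves to dimerize the motor. The source species of the kinesin-1 portion is not stated. The automated annotation labels the whole roughly 1.7 kb motor region as a human KIF3A fragment, which reflects a best homology match rather than the recorded mouse origin and does not separate out the kinesin-1 segment. EGFP and a polyhistidine tag follow at the C terminus. The short "capTEV" and "SET1" fragment hits in this region are probably partial matches to tag and backbone sequence rather than functional elements. The design yields a homodimeric, His-purifiable, GFP-labelled motor. Such a protein would suit in vitro motility or single-molecule fluorescence studies of KIF3A motor-domain behaviour, although the record does not list specific applications.
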