Addgene plasmid #129769: KIF3A560GFP
Purpose: Expresses mouse Kinesin-2 KIF3A head and neck linker, dimerized through kinesin-1 neck-coil and coil-1 to 560 and GFP tagged
Depositing lab: William Hancock. Depositing organization: Pennsylvania State University.
Backbone
  Vector backbone: pET
  Vector type: Bacterial Expression
Growth in bacteria
  Bacterial resistance: Ampicillin, 100 μg/mL
  Growth temperature: 37°C
  Growth strain: DH5alpha
  Growth instructions: Depositing lab uses BL21(DE3) for protein expression.
  Copy number: Low Copy
Gene/Insert
  Gene/Insert name: KIF3A (alt name: kinesin-2)
  Species: M. musculus (mouse)
  Mutation: Truncation at 359, fused to kinesin-1 starting Ala345
  Entrez Gene: Kif3a (a.k.a. Kif3, Kifl, Kns3)
  Tag / fusion protein: GFP and His6 (C terminal on backbone)
  Cloning method: Unknown
Terms and licenses: Academic/Nonprofit Terms; Industry Terms: Not Available to Industry
How to cite: KIF3A560GFP was a gift from William Hancock (Addgene plasmid # 129769 ; http://n2t.net/addgene:129769 ; RRID:Addgene_129769)
